>Addgene plasmid #251695 | pENTR221-BCL2 | addgene full sequence | sequence record 500745 | Addgene NGS Result
TTGAGATCCTTTTTTTCTGCGCGTAATCTGCTGCTTGCAAACAAAAAAACCACCGCTACCAGCGGTGGTT
TGTTTGCCGGATCAAGAGCTACCAACTCTTTTTCCGAAGGTAACTGGCTTCAGCAGAGCGCAGATACCAA
ATACTGTTCTTCTAGTGTAGCCGTAGTTAGGCCACCACTTCAAGAACTCTGTAGCACCGCCTACATACCT
CGCTCTGCTAATCCTGTTACCAGTGGCTGCTGCCAGTGGCGATAAGTCGTGTCTTACCGGGTTGGACTCA
AGACGATAGTTACCGGATAAGGCGCAGCGGTCGGGCTGAACGGGGGGTTCGTGCACACAGCCCAGCTTGG
AGCGAACGACCTACACCGAACTGAGATACCTACAGCGTGAGCTATGAGAAAGCGCCACGCTTCCCGAAGG
GAGAAAGGCGGACAGGTATCCGGTAAGCGGCAGGGTCGGAACAGGAGAGCGCACGAGGGAGCTTCCAGGG
GGAAACGCCTGGTATCTTTATAGTCCTGTCGGGTTTCGCCACCTCTGACTTGAGCGTCGATTTTTGTGAT
GCTCGTCAGGGGGGCGGAGCCTATGGAAAAACGCCAGCAACGCGGCCTTTTTACGGTTCCTGGCCTTTTG
CTGGCCTTTTGCTCACATGTTCTTTCCTGCGTTATCCCCTGATTCTGTGGATAACCGTATTACCGCCTTT
GAGTGAGCTGATACCGCTCGCCGCAGCCGAACGACCGAGCGCAGCGAGTCAGTGAGCGAGGAAGCGGAAG
AGCGCCCAATACGCAAACCGCCTCTCCCCGCGCGTTGGCCGATTCATTAATGCAGCTGGCACGACAGGTT
TCCCGACTGGAAAGCGGGCAGTGAGCGCAACGCAATTAATACGCGTACCGCTAGCCAGGAAGAGTTTGTA
GAAACGCAAAAAGGCCATCCGTCAGGATGGCCTTCTGCTTAGTTTGATGCCTGGCAGTTTATGGCGGGCG
TCCTGCCCGCCACCCTCCGGGCCGTTGCTTCACAACGTTCAAATCCGCTCCCGGCGGATTTGTCCTACTC
AGGAGAGCGTTCACCGACAAACAACAGATAAAACGAAAGGCCCAGTCTTCCGACTGAGCCTTTCGTTTTA
TTTGATGCCTGGCAGTTCCCTACTCTCGCGTTAACGCTAGCATGGATGTTTTCCCAGTCACGACGTTGTA
AAACGACGGCCAGTCTTAAGCTCGGGCCCCAAATAATGATTTTATTTTGACTGATAGTGACCTGTTCGTT
GCAACAAATTGATGAGCAATGCTTTTTTATAATGCCAACTTTGTACAAAAAAGCAGGCTCCACCATGGCG
CACGCTGGGAGAACGGGGTACGATAACCGGGAGATAGTGATGAAGTACATCCATTATAAGCTGTCGCAGA
GGGGCTACGAGTGGGATGCGGGAGATGTGGGCGCCGCGCCCCCGGGGGCCGCCCCCGCACCGGGCATCTT
CTCCTCCCAGCCCGGGCACACGCCCCATCCAGCCGCATCCCGGGACCCGGTCGCCAGGACCTCGCCGCTG
CAGACCCCGGCTGCCCCCGGCGCCGCCGCGGGGCCTGCGCTCAGCCCGGTGCCACCTGTGGTCCACCTGA
CCCTCCGCCAGGCCGGCGACGACTTCTCCCGCCGCTACCGCCGCGACTTCGCCGAGATGTCCAGCCAGCT
GCACCTGACGCCCTTCACCGCGCGGGGACGCTTTGCCACGGTGGTGGAGGAGCTCTTCAGGGACGGGGTG
AACTGGGGGAGGATTGTGGCCTTCTTTGAGTTCGGTGGGGTCATGTGTGTGGAGAGCGTCAACCGGGAGA
TGTCGCCCCTGGTGGACAACATCGCCCTGTGGATGACTGAGTACCTGAACCGGCACCTGCACACCTGGAT
CCAGGATAACGGAGGCTGGGATGCCTTTGTGGAACTGTACGGCCCCAGCATGCGGCCTCTGTTTGATTTC
TCCTGGCTGTCTCTGAAGACTCTGCTCAGTTTGGCCCTGGTGGGAGCTTGCATCACCCTGGGTGCCTATC
TGGGCCACAAGTAGGACCCAGCTTTCTTGTACAAAGTTGGCATTATAAGAAAGCATTGCTTATCAATTTG
TTGCAACGAACAGGTCACTATCAGTCAAAATAAAATCATTATTTGCCATCCAGCTGATATCCCCTATAGT
GAGTCGTATTACATGGTCATAGCTGTTTCCTGGCAGCTCTGGCCCGTGTCTCAAAATCTCTGATGTTACA
TTGCACAAGATAAAAATATATCATCATGAACAATAAAACTGTCTGCTTACATAAACAGTAATACAAGGGG
TGTTATGAGCCATATTCAACGGGAAACGTCGAGGCCGCGATTAAATTCCAACATGGATGCTGATTTATAT
GGGTATAAATGGGCTCGCGATAATGTCGGGCAATCAGGTGCGACAATCTATCGCTTGTATGGGAAGCCCG
ATGCGCCAGAGTTGTTTCTGAAACATGGCAAAGGTAGCGTTGCCAATGATGTTACAGATGAGATGGTCAG
ACTAAACTGGCTGACGGAATTTATGCCTCTTCCGACCATCAAGCATTTTATCCGTACTCCTGATGATGCA
TGGTTACTCACCACTGCGATCCCCGGAAAAACAGCATTCCAGGTATTAGAAGAATATCCTGATTCAGGTG
AAAATATTGTTGATGCGCTGGCAGTGTTCCTGCGCCGGTTGCATTCGATTCCTGTTTGTAATTGTCCTTT
TAACAGCGATCGCGTATTTCGTCTCGCTCAGGCGCAATCACGAATGAATAACGGTTTGGTTGATGCGAGT
GATTTTGATGACGAGCGTAATGGCTGGCCTGTTGAACAAGTCTGGAAAGAAATGCATAAACTTTTGCCAT
TCTCACCGGATTCAGTCGTCACTCATGGTGATTTCTCACTTGATAACCTTATTTTTGACGAGGGGAAATT
AATAGGTTGTATTGATGTTGGACGAGTCGGAATCGCAGACCGATACCAGGATCTTGCCATCCTATGGAAC
TGCCTCGGTGAGTTTTCTCCTTCATTACAGAAACGGCTTTTTCAAAAATATGGTATTGATAATCCTGATA
TGAATAAATTGCAGTTTCATTTGATGCTCGATGAGTTTTTCTAATCAGAATTGGTTAATTGGTTGTAACA
CTGGCAGAGCATTACGCTGACTTGACGGGACGGCGCAAGCTCATGACCAAAATCCCTTAACGTGAGTTAC
GCGTCGTTCCACTGAGCGTCAGACCCCGTAGAAAAGATCAAAGGATCTTC
Features (pLannotate 1.2.2; 10 found; start..end, strand, type, name):
      1..589     +  rep_origin     ori: high-copy-number ColE1/pMB1/pBR322/pUC origin of replication
    772..864     +  CDS            lacI (fragment): lac repressor; lacI; The lac repressor binds to the lac operator to inhibit transcription in E. coli. This inhibition can be relieved by adding lactose or isopropyl-β-D-thiogalactopyranoside (IPTG).
    919..946     -  terminator     rrnB T2 terminator: transcription terminator T2 from the E. coli rrnB gene
   1078..1121    +  terminator     rrnB T1 terminator: Escherichia coli rrnB; transcription terminator T1 from the E. coli rrnB gene
   1168..1204    -  CDS            lacZα (fragment): LacZα fragment of β-galactosidase; lacZ fragment
   1220..1319    +  protein_bind   attL1: mutant version of attL; recombination site for the Gateway® LR reaction LR Clonase™
   1325..2041    +  CDS            BCL2: BCL2_HUMAN - Experimental evidence at protein level: Swiss-Prot protein existence level 1. Suppresses apoptosis in a variety of cell systems including factor-dependent lymphohematopoietic and neural cells. Regulates cell death by controlling the mitochondrial membrane permeability. Appears to function in a feedback loop system with caspases. Inhibits caspase activity either by preventing the release of cytochrome c from the mitochondria and/or by binding to the apoptosis-activating factor (APAF-1). May attenuate inflammation by impairing NLRP1-inflammasome activation, hence CASP1 activation an
   2046..2145    -  protein_bind   attL2: mutant version of attL; recombination site for the Gateway® LR reaction LR Clonase™
   2163..2181    -  promoter       T7 promoter: promoter for bacteriophage T7 RNA polymerase
   2315..3124    +  CDS            KanR: aminoglycoside phosphotransferase; aph(3')-Ia; confers resistance to kanamycin in bacteria or G418 (Geneticin®) in eukaryotes
