[The description below was written by a language model from this plasmid's Addgene catalogue record and pLannotate feature annotations shown in this document.]
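Description:
pENTR221-BCL2 is a Gateway entry clone carrying the human BCL2 open reading frame in the pENTR221 backbone. The catalogue lists the vector type as a "Gateway Donor vector", but the annotated sequence shows attL1 and attL2 sites flanking the insert, which is the configuration of an entry clone ready for LR recombination rather than an attP-bearing donor. The plasmid is about 3.3 kb, replicates in E. coli from a high-copy ColE1/pUC-type origin, and is selected with kanamycin through an aminoglycoside phosphotransferase (KanR) gene.

The payload is a roughly 0.72 kb coding sequence matching human BCL2, the anti-apoptotic regulator that controls mitochondrial outer membrane permeability and restrains cytochrome c release and caspase activation. No tags, reporters or fusion partners are annotated, and the record does not say whether a native stop codon is retained. There is no eukaryotic promoter in the plasmid, so it is not an expression construct in itself. rrnB T1 and T2 terminators lie upstream of attL1, where they insulate the insert from read-through transcription from the backbone and limit unintended expression in bacteria. A T7 promoter sits just beyond attL2, oriented back toward the insert. The short lacI and lacZα fragments detected are backbone remnants with no functional role.

The construct serves as a shuttle source of the BCL2 ORF. An LR Clonase reaction transfers the ORF in a defined orientation into any attR-containing destination vector, such as lentiviral or other mammalian expression backbones, for studies of BCL2 overexpression. It was deposited in connection with work on cuproptosis and tumour radioresistance, although the record does not specify which destination vectors were used.
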