Addgene plasmid #251695: pENTR221-BCL2
Purpose: Gateway-adapted BCL2 ORF
Depositing lab: Boyi Gan. Depositing organization: University of Texas MD Anderson Cancer Center. Publication: Radiotherapy promotes cuproptosis and synergizes with cuproptosis inducers to overcome tumor radioresistance. Lei G, Sun M, Cheng J, Ye R, Lu Z, Horbath A, Huo D, Wu S, Alapati A, Aggarwal S, Xu Z, Mao C, Yan Y, Yao J, Li Q, Chen X, Lee H, Zhuang L, Jiang D, Pataer A, Roth JA, Navin N, Koong AC, You MJ, Lin SH, Gan B. Cancer Cell. 2025 Jun 9;43(6):1076-1092.e5. doi: 10.1016/j.ccell.2025.03.031. Epub 2025 Apr 10. PubMed 40215978.
Backbone
  Vector backbone: pENTR221
  Backbone size w/o insert (bp): 2544
  Vector type: Gateway Donor vector
Growth in bacteria
  Bacterial resistance: Kanamycin, 50 μg/mL
  Growth temperature: 37°C
  Growth strain: DH5alpha
  Copy number: High Copy
Gene/Insert
  Gene/Insert name: BCL2 BCL2 apoptosis regulator
  Species: H. sapiens (human)
  Insert size (bp): 718
  Entrez Gene: BCL2 (a.k.a. Bcl-2, PPP1R50)
  Cloning method: Gateway Cloning
Terms and licenses: Academic/Nonprofit Terms; Industry Terms: Not Available to Industry
How to cite: pENTR221-BCL2 was a gift from Boyi Gan (Addgene plasmid # 251695 ; http://n2t.net/addgene:251695 ; RRID:Addgene_251695)
